Addgene plasmid #181812: pcDNA3.1-MUC2 D1
Purpose: Expresses human MUC2 D1, residues 21-389
Depositing lab: Deborah Fass. Depositing organization: Weizmann Institute of Science. Publication: Intestinal mucin is a chaperone of multivalent copper. Reznik N, Gallo AD, Rush KW, Javitt G, Fridmann-Sirkis Y, Ilani T, Nairner NA, Fishilevich S, Gokhman D, Chacon KN, Franz KJ, Fass D. Cell. 2022 Oct 27;185(22):4206-4215.e11. doi: 10.1016/j.cell.2022.09.021. Epub 2022 Oct 6. PubMed 36206754.
Backbone
  Vector backbone: pcDNA3.1
  Vector type: Mammalian Expression
Growth in bacteria
  Bacterial resistance: Ampicillin, 100 μg/mL
  Growth temperature: 37°C
  Growth strain: DH5alpha
  Copy number: High Copy
Gene/Insert
  Gene/Insert name: Muc2 D1 (alt names: Mucin 2 D1; MLP; SMUC; MUC-2)
  Species: H. sapiens (human)
  GenBank ID: NM_002457.4
  Entrez Gene: MUC2 (a.k.a. MLP, MUC-2, SMUC)
  Promoter: CMV
  Tag / fusion protein: 6xHistadine (C terminal on insert)
  Cloning method: Unknown
  Sequencing primers: 5′ CGCAAATGGGCGGTAGGCGTG; 3′ TAGAAGGCACAGTCGAGG
Terms and licenses: Academic/Nonprofit Terms; Industry Terms: Not Available to Industry
Depositor comments: Please visit https://www.biorxiv.org/content/10.1101/2022.01.02.474741v1 for bioRxiv preprint.
How to cite: pcDNA3.1-MUC2 D1 was a gift from Deborah Fass (Addgene plasmid # 181812 ; http://n2t.net/addgene:181812 ; RRID:Addgene_181812)
