[The description below was written by a language model from this plasmid's Addgene catalogue record and pLannotate feature annotations shown in this document.]
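Description:
pcDNA3.1-MUC2 D1 is a 6.6 kb mammalian expression plasmid built on the pcDNA3.1 backbone for producing the D1 assembly of human intestinal mucin MUC2 (residues 21–389). In bacteria it is maintained at high copy through a ColE1/pUC-type origin and selected with ampicillin via the β-lactamase gene. An f1 origin is also present. For mammalian cells the backbone carries an SV40 early promoter driving the neomycin phosphotransferase gene with an SV40 polyadenylation signal, which can support G418 selection of stable transfectants. Short matches to ble, lacI, the lac promoter and operator, bom and an HIV-1 LTR fragment appear to be backbone remnants or incidental hits rather than functional modules.

The expression cassette consists of the CMV immediate-early enhancer and promoter, followed by a T7 promoter, the open reading frame and the bovine growth hormone polyadenylation signal. The annotation places a roughly 90 nt fragment matching human QSOX1 immediately upstream of the mucin coding region. Because the insert begins at residue 21 and so lacks the native MUC2 N-terminus, this fragment plausibly supplies a heterologous secretion signal, although the record does not say so explicitly. The mucin segment of about 1.1 kb was matched by the annotation software to rat Muc2, but the catalogue entry identifies the insert as human, so this label probably reflects the software's reference database. A C-terminal 6xHis tag is recorded on the insert for affinity purification, though it is not separately annotated in the feature table. The construct is intended for recombinant expression of the MUC2 D1 region in mammalian cells, and the associated work concerns copper binding by intestinal mucin.
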