Features (pLannotate 1.2.2; 21 found; start..end, strand, type, name):
     18..347     +  promoter       SV40 promoter: SV40 enhancer and early promoter
    414..1205    +  CDS            neo: KKA2_KLEPN - Also known as kan, nptII. Experimental evidence at protein level: Swiss-Prot protein existence level 1. Resistance to kanamycin, neomycin, paromomycin, ribostamycin, butirosin and gentamicin B. From Klebsiella pneumoniae.
   1229..1387    +  CDS            ble (fragment): BLE_KLEPN - Experimental evidence at protein level: Swiss-Prot protein existence level 1. Binding protein with a strong affinity to the bleomycin family of antibiotics. Binds to CL990; an antimitotic-antibiotic compound. From Klebsiella pneumoniae.
   1382..1503    +  polyA_signal   SV40 poly(A) signal: SV40 polyadenylation signal
   1576..1592    -  protein_bind   lac operator: The lac repressor binds to the lac operator to inhibit transcription in E. coli. This inhibition can be relieved by adding lactose or isopropyl-β-D-thiogalactopyranoside (IPTG). lac repressor encoded by lacI
   1600..1630    -  promoter       lac promoter: promoter for the E. coli lac operon
   1645..1666    -  protein_bind   CAP binding site: CAP binding activates transcription in the presence of cAMP. E. coli catabolite activator protein
   1679..1771    -  CDS            lacI (fragment): lac repressor; lacI; The lac repressor binds to the lac operator to inhibit transcription in E. coli. This inhibition can be relieved by adding lactose or isopropyl-β-D-thiogalactopyranoside (IPTG).
   1954..2542    -  rep_origin     ori: high-copy-number ColE1/pMB1/pBR322/pUC origin of replication
   2713..3573    -  CDS            AmpR: β-lactamase; bla; confers resistance to ampicillin, carbenicillin, and related antibiotics
   3574..3678    -  promoter       AmpR promoter: bla
   3737..3789    -  misc_feature   bom (fragment): basis of mobility region from pBR322
   3944..4323    +  enhancer       CMV enhancer: human cytomegalovirus immediate early enhancer
   4324..4527    +  promoter       CMV promoter: human cytomegalovirus (CMV) immediate early promoter
   4523..4556    +  LTR            5' LTR (truncated) (fragment): truncated 5' long terminal repeat (LTR) from HIV-1
   4572..4590    +  promoter       T7 promoter: promoter for bacteriophage T7 RNA polymerase
   4644..4733    +  CDS            QSOX1 (fragment): QSOX1_HUMAN - Also known as QSCN6 From Homo sapiens (Human).
   4737..5837    +  CDS            Muc2 (fragment): MUC2_RAT - Experimental evidence at protein level: Swiss-Prot protein existence level 1. Coats the epithelia of the intestines, airways, and other mucus membrane-containing organs. Thought to provide a protective, lubricating barrier against particles and infectious agents at mucosal surfaces. Major constituent of both the inner and outer mucus layers of the colon and may play a role in excluding bacteria from the inner mucus layer (By similarity). From Rattus norvegicus (Rat).
   5938..6162    +  polyA_signal   bGH poly(A) signal: bovine growth hormone polyadenylation signal
   6166..6187    +  promoter       SV40 promoter (fragment): SV40 enhancer and early promoter
   6208..4       +  rep_origin     f1 ori (across the origin) (sequence partly withheld): f1 bacteriophage origin of replication; arrow indicates direction of (+) strand synthesis
>Addgene plasmid #181812 | pcDNA3.1-MUC2 D1 | addgene full sequence | sequence record 355106 | Addgene NGS Result
AATTAATTCTGTGGAATGTGTGTCAGTTAGGGTGTGGAAAGTCCCCAGGCTCCCCAGCAGGCAGAAGTAT
GCAAAGCATGCATCTCAATTAGTCAGCAACCAGGTGTGGAAAGTCCCCAGGCTCCCCAGCAGGCAGAAGT
ATGCAAAGCATGCATCTCAATTAGTCAGCAACCATAGTCCCGCCCCTAACTCCGCCCATCCCGCCCCTAA
CTCCGCCCAGTTCCGCCCATTCTCCGCCCCATGGCTGACTAATTTTTTTTATTTATGCAGAGGCCGAGGC
CGCCTCTGCCTCTGAGCTATTCCAGAAGTAGTGAGGAGGCTTTTTTGGAGGCCTAGGCTTTTGCAAAAAG
CTCCCGGGAGCTTGTATATCCATTTTCGGATCTGATCAAGAGACAGGATGAGGATCGTTTCGCATGATTG
AACAAGATGGATTGCACGCAGGTTCTCCGGCCGCTTGGGTGGAGAGGCTATTCGGCTATGACTGGGCACA
ACAGACAATCGGCTGCTCTGATGCCGCCGTGTTCCGGCTGTCAGCGCAGGGGCGCCCGGTTCTTTTTGTC
AAGACCGACCTGTCCGGTGCCCTGAATGAACTGCAGGACGAGGCAGCGCGGCTATCGTGGCTGGCCACGA
CGGGCGTTCCTTGCGCAGCTGTGCTCGACGTTGTCACTGAAGCGGGAAGGGACTGGCTGCTATTGGGCGA
AGTGCCGGGGCAGGATCTCCTGTCATCTCACCTTGCTCCTGCCGAGAAAGTATCCATCATGGCTGATGCA
ATGCGGCGGCTGCATACGCTTGATCCGGCTACCTGCCCATTCGACCACCAAGCGAAACATCGCATCGAGC
GAGCACGTACTCGGATGGAAGCCGGTCTTGTCGATCAGGATGATCTGGACGAAGAGCATCAGGGGCTCGC
GCCAGCCGAACTGTTCGCCAGGCTCAAGGCGCGCATGCCCGACGGCGAGGATCTCGTCGTGACCCATGGC
GATGCCTGCTTGCCGAATATCATGGTGGAAAATGGCCGCTTTTCTGGATTCATCGACTGTGGCCGGCTGG
GTGTGGCGGACCGCTATCAGGACATAGCGTTGGCTACCCGTGATATTGCTGAAGAGCTTGGCGGCGAATG
GGCTGACCGCTTCCTCGTGCTTTACGGTATCGCCGCTCCCGATTCGCAGCGCATCGCCTTCTATCGCCTT
CTTGACGAGTTCTTCTGAGCGGGACTCTGGGGTTCGAAATGACCGACCAAGCGACGCCCAACCTGCCATC
ACGAGATTTCGATTCCACCGCCGCCTTCTATGAAAGGTTGGGCTTCGGAATCGTTTTCCGGGACGCCGGC
TGGATGATCCTCCAGCGCGGGGATCTCATGCTGGAGTTCTTCGCCCACCCCAACTTGTTTATTGCAGCTT
ATAATGGTTACAAATAAAGCAATAGCATCACAAATTTCACAAATAAAGCATTTTTTTCACTGCATTCTAG
TTGTGGTTTGTCCAAACTCATCAATGTATCTTATCATGTCTGTATACCGTCGACCTCTAGCTAGAGCTTG
GCGTAATCATGGTCATAGCTGTTTCCTGTGTGAAATTGTTATCCGCTCACAATTCCACACAACATACGAG
CCGGAAGCATAAAGTGTAAAGCCTGGGGTGCCTAATGAGTGAGCTAACTCACATTAATTGCGTTGCGCTC
ACTGCCCGCTTTCCAGTCGGGAAACCTGTCGTGCCAGCTGCATTAATGAATCGGCCAACGCGCGGGGAGA
GGCGGTTTGCGTATTGGGCGCTCTTCCGCTTCCTCGCTCACTGACTCGCTGCGCTCGGTCGTTCGGCTGC
GGCGAGCGGTATCAGCTCACTCAAAGGCGGTAATACGGTTATCCACAGAATCAGGGGATAACGCAGGAAA
GAACATGTGAGCAAAAGGCCAGCAAAAGGCCAGGAACCGTAAAAAGGCCGCGTTGCTGGCGTTTTTCCAT
AGGCTCCGCCCCCCTGACGAGCATCACAAAAATCGACGCTCAAGTCAGAGGTGGCGAAACCCGACAGGAC
TATAAAGATACCAGGCGTTTCCCCCTGGAAGCTCCCTCGTGCGCTCTCCTGTTCCGACCCTGCCGCTTAC
CGGATACCTGTCCGCCTTTCTCCCTTCGGGAAGCGTGGCGCTTTCTCATAGCTCACGCTGTAGGTATCTC
AGTTCGGTGTAGGTCGTTCGCTCCAAGCTGGGCTGTGTGCACGAACCCCCCGTTCAGCCCGACCGCTGCG
CCTTATCCGGTAACTATCGTCTTGAGTCCAACCCGGTAAGACACGACTTATCGCCACTGGCAGCAGCCAC
TGGTAACAGGATTAGCAGAGCGAGGTATGTAGGCGGTGCTACAGAGTTCTTGAAGTGGTGGCCTAACTAC
GGCTACACTAGAAGAACAGTATTTGGTATCTGCGCTCTGCTGAAGCCAGTTACCTTCGGAAAAAGAGTTG
GTAGCTCTTGATCCGGCAAACAAACCACCGCTGGTAGCGGTGGTTTTTTTGTTTGCAAGCAGCAGATTAC
GCGCAGAAAAAAAGGATCTCAAGAAGATCCTTTGATCTTTTCTACGGGGTCTGACGCTCAGTGGAACGAA
AACTCACGTTAAGGGATTTTGGTCATGAGATTATCAAAAAGGATCTTCACCTAGATCCTTTTAAATTAAA
AATGAAGTTTTAAATCAATCTAAAGTATATATGAGTAAACTTGGTCTGACAGTTACCAATGCTTAATCAG
TGAGGCACCTATCTCAGCGATCTGTCTATTTCGTTCATCCATAGTTGCCTGACTCCCCGTCGTGTAGATA
ACTACGATACGGGAGGGCTTACCATCTGGCCCCAGTGCTGCAATGATACCGCGAGACCCACGCTCACCGG
CTCCAGATTTATCAGCAATAAACCAGCCAGCCGGAAGGGCCGAGCGCAGAAGTGGTCCTGCAACTTTATC
CGCCTCCATCCAGTCTATTAATTGTTGCCGGGAAGCTAGAGTAAGTAGTTCGCCAGTTAATAGTTTGCGC
AACGTTGTTGCCATTGCTACAGGCATCGTGGTGTCACGCTCGTCGTTTGGTATGGCTTCATTCAGCTCCG
GTTCCCAACGATCAAGGCGAGTTACATGATCCCCCATGTTGTGCAAAAAAGCGGTTAGCTCCTTCGGTCC
TCCGATCGTTGTCAGAAGTAAGTTGGCCGCAGTGTTATCACTCATGGTTATGGCAGCACTGCATAATTCT
CTTACTGTCATGCCATCCGTAAGATGCTTTTCTGTGACTGGTGAGTACTCAACCAAGTCATTCTGAGAAT
AGTGTATGCGGCGACCGAGTTGCTCTTGCCCGGCGTCAATACGGGATAATACCGCGCCACATAGCAGAAC
TTTAAAAGTGCTCATCATTGGAAAACGTTCTTCGGGGCGAAAACTCTCAAGGATCTTACCGCTGTTGAGA
TCCAGTTCGATGTAACCCACTCGTGCACCCAACTGATCTTCAGCATCTTTTACTTTCACCAGCGTTTCTG
GGTGAGCAAAAACAGGAAGGCAAAATGCCGCAAAAAAGGGAATAAGGGCGACACGGAAATGTTGAATACT
CATACTCTTCCTTTTTCAATATTATTGAAGCATTTATCAGGGTTATTGTCTCATGAGCGGATACATATTT
GAATGTATTTAGAAAAATAAACAAATAGGGGTTCCGCGCACATTTCCCCGAAAAGTGCCACCTGACGTCG
ACGGATCGGGAGATCTCCCGATCCCCTATGGTGCACTCTCAGTACAATCTGCTCTGATGCCGCATAGTTA
AGCCAGTATCTGCTCCCTGCTTGTGTGTTGGAGGTCGCTGAGTAGTGCGCGAGCAAAATTTAAGCTACAA
CAAGGCAAGGCTTGACCGACAATTGCATGAAGAATCTGCTTAGGGTTAGGCGTTTTGCGCTGCTTCGCGA
TGTACGGGCCAGATATACGCGTTGACATTGATTATTGACTAGTTATTAATAGTAATCAATTACGGGGTCA
TTAGTTCATAGCCCATATATGGAGTTCCGCGTTACATAACTTACGGTAAATGGCCCGCCTGGCTGACCGC
CCAACGACCCCCGCCCATTGACGTCAATAATGACGTATGTTCCCATAGTAACGCCAATAGGGACTTTCCA
TTGACGTCAATGGGTGGAGTATTTACGGTAAACTGCCCACTTGGCAGTACATCAAGTGTATCATATGCCA
AGTACGCCCCCTATTGACGTCAATGACGGTAAATGGCCCGCCTGGCATTATGCCCAGTACATGACCTTAT
GGGACTTTCCTACTTGGCAGTACATCTACGTATTAGTCATCGCTATTACCATGGTGATGCGGTTTTGGCA
GTACATCAATGGGCGTGGATAGCGGTTTGACTCACGGGGATTTCCAAGTCTCCACCCCATTGACGTCAAT
GGGAGTTTGTTTTGGCACCAAAATCAACGGGACTTTCCAAAATGTCGTAACAACTCCGCCCCATTGACGC
AAATGGGCGGTAGGCGTGTACGGTGGGAGGTCTATATAAGCAGAGCTCTCTGGCTAACTAGAGAACCCAC
TGCTTACTGGCTTATCGAAATTAATACGACTCACTATAGGGAGACCCAAGCTGGCTAGCGTTTAAACTTA
AGCTTGGTACCGAGCTCGGATCCATGAGGAGGTGCAACAGCGGCTCCGGGCCGCCGCCGTCGCTGCTGCT
GCTGCTGTGGCTGCTCGCGGTTCCCGGCGCTAACGCGGCCCCGTCGGAGCTCCAGACAGAGGGCAGAACC
CGAAACCACGGCCACAACGTCTGCAGCACCTGGGGCAACTTCCACTACAAGACCTTCGACGGGGACGTCT
TCCGCTTCCCCGGCCTCTGCGACTACAACTTCGCCTCCGACTGCCGAGGCTCCTACAAGGAATTTGCTGT
GCACCTGAAGCGGGGTCCGGGCCAGGCTGAGGCCCCCGCCGGGGTGGAGTCCATCCTGCTGACCATCAAG
GATGACACCATCTACCTCACCCGCCACCTGGCTGTGCTTAACGGGGCCGTGGTCAGCACCCCGCACTACA
GCCCCGGGCTGCTCATTGAGAAGAGCGATGCCTACACCAAAGTCTACTCCCGCGCCGGCCTCACCCTCAT
GTGGAACCGGGAGGATGCACTCATGCTGGAGCTGGACACTAAGTTCCGGAACCACACCTGTGGCCTCTGC
GGGGACTACAACGGCCTGCAGAGCTATTCAGAATTCCTCTCTGACGGCGTGCTCTTCAGTCCCCTGGAGT
TTGGGAACATGCAGAAGATCAACCAGCCCGATGTGGTGTGTGAGGATCCCGAGGAGGAGGTGGCCCCCGC
ATCCTGCTCCGAGCACCGCGCCGAGTGTGAGAGGCTGCTGACCGCCGAGGCCTTCGCGGACTGTCAGGAC
CTGGTGCCGCTGGAGCCGTATCTGCGCGCCTGCCAGCAGGACCGCTGCCGGTGCCCGGGCGGTGACACCT
GCGTCTGCAGCACCGTGGCCGAGTTCTCCCGCCAGTGCTCCCACGCCGGCGGCCGGCCCGGGAACTGGAG
GACCGCCACGCTCTGCCCCAAGACCTGCCCCGGGAACCTGGTGTACCTGGAGAGCGGCTCGCCCTGCATG
GACACCTGCTCACACCTGGAGGTGAGCAGCCTGTGCGAGGAGCACCGCATGGACGGCTGTTTCTGCCCAG
AAGGCACCGTATATGACGACATCGGGGACAGTGGCTGCGTTCCTGTGAGCCAGTGCCACTGCAGGCTGCA
CGGACACCTGTACACACCGGGCCAGGAGATCACCAATGACTGCGAGCAGTGTGTCTGTAACGCTGGCCGC
TGGGTGTGCAAAGACCTGCCCTGCCCCGGCCACCATCATCACCATCATTGAGAATTCTGCAGATATCCAG
CACAGTGGCGGCCGCTCGAGTCTAGAGGGCCCGTTTAAACCCGCTGATCAGCCTCGACTGTGCCTTCTAG
TTGCCAGCCATCTGTTGTTTGCCCCTCCCCCGTGCCTTCCTTGACCCTGGAAGGTGCCACTCCCACTGTC
CTTTCCTAATAAAATGAGGAAATTGCATCGCATTGTCTGAGTAGGTGTCATTCTATTCTGGGGGGTGGGG
TGGGGCAGGACAGCAAGGGGGAGGATTGGGAAGACAATAGCAGGCATGCTGGGGATGCGGTGGGCTCTAT
GGCTTCTGAGGCGGAAAGAACCAGCTGGGGCTCTAGGGGGTATCCCC
[124 nt withheld, positions 6208-6331]
C
[91 nt withheld, positions 6333-6423]
A
[49 nt withheld, positions 6425-6473]
CCTTTGACGTTGGAGTCCACGTTCTTT
[37 nt withheld, positions 6501-6537]
ACCCTATCTCGGTCTATTCTTTTGATTTATAAGGGATTTTGCCGATTTCGGCCTATTGGTTAAAAAATGA
GCTGATTTAACAAAAATTTAACGCG
